Addgene plasmid #30525: pBSHSP:Cre;CMV:tdTomato-SceI
Depositing lab: Gerhart Ryffel. Depositing organization: Universitaetsklinikum Essen. Publication: Heat-shock inducible Cre strains to study organogenesis in transgenic Xenopus laevis. Roose M, Sauert K, Turan G, Solomentsew N, Werdien D, Pramanik K, Senkel S, Ryffel GU, Waldner C. Transgenic Res. 2009 Aug . 18(4):595-605. 10.1007/s11248-009-9253-4 PubMed 19266305.
Backbone
  Vector backbone: I-SceI-pBSII-SK+
  Backbone manufacturer: Genbank DQ836146
  Backbone size w/o insert (bp): 3007
  Vector type: Mammalian Expression, Cre/Lox ; heat shock inducible, I-SceI Megabase vector
Growth in bacteria
  Bacterial resistance: Ampicillin, 100 μg/mL
  Growth temperature: 37°C
  Growth strain: DH5alpha
  Copy number: High Copy
Gene/Insert
  Gene/Insert name: Cre recombinase tdTomato
  Species: synthetic, bacteriophage P1
  Insert size (bp): 4000
  GenBank ID: AY678269
  Cloning method: Restriction Enzyme; 5′ cloning site KpnI (not destroyed); 3′ cloning site NotI (not destroyed)
  Sequencing primers: 5′ n/a
Terms and licenses: Academic/Nonprofit Terms; Industry Terms: Not Available to Industry
Depositor comments: Cre driven by Xenopus laevis heat shock 70 (hsp 70) promoter with CMV driven tdTomato, both in I-SceI megabase vector Please note that there are some discrepancies between Addgene's quality control sequence and the assembled sequence from the depositor, including a H415R mutation in the downstream dimer component of tdTomato. This mutation may impact tdTomato expression.
How to cite: pBSHSP:Cre;CMV:tdTomato-SceI was a gift from Gerhart Ryffel (Addgene plasmid # 30525 ; http://n2t.net/addgene:30525 ; RRID:Addgene_30525)
