[The description below was written by a language model from this plasmid's Addgene catalogue record and pLannotate feature annotations shown in this document.]
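Description:
pBSHSP:Cre;CMV:tdTomato-SceI is a roughly 7.1 kb transgenesis plasmid built on an I-SceI-modified pBluescript II SK+ backbone. It is propagated in E. coli as a high-copy plasmid through its ColE1/pUC-type origin and selected with ampicillin via the β-lactamase gene. An f1 origin and remnants of the lacZα/lac promoter region and T3/T7 promoters are carried over from pBluescript. The backbone is described as an I-SceI meganuclease vector, meaning recognition sites for that rare-cutting enzyme flank the insert so the cassette can be co-delivered with I-SceI to promote genomic integration. The sites themselves are not annotated in the feature table.

The approximately 4 kb insert, cloned between KpnI and NotI, holds two divergently oriented expression units. On the reverse strand, the bacteriophage P1 Cre recombinase coding sequence ends in an SV40 polyadenylation signal. According to the depositor it is driven by the Xenopus laevis hsp70 heat-shock promoter, although the annotation software did not call this promoter. On the forward strand, a simian CMV IE94 enhancer/promoter drives tdTomato, followed by a second SV40 poly(A) signal. Short SP6 and T7 promoter elements flank both coding regions, probably remnants of earlier cloning vectors.

The constitutive red fluorescence marks animals carrying the transgene, while Cre is produced only after heat shock, giving temporal control over recombination of loxP-flanked targets. The associated work used such constructs to generate heat-shock-inducible Cre strains of transgenic Xenopus laevis for studying organogenesis. The repository notes discrepancies between its quality-control sequence and the depositor's assembled sequence, including an H415R change in the second dimer unit of tdTomato that may affect its expression.
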