Features (pLannotate 1.2.2; 21 found; start..end, strand, type, name):
     30..458     -  rep_origin     f1 ori (sequence partly withheld): f1 bacteriophage origin of replication; arrow indicates direction of (+) strand synthesis
    463..618     -  CDS            lacZα (fragment): LacZα fragment of β-galactosidase; lacZ fragment
    649..667     +  promoter       T7 promoter: promoter for bacteriophage T7 RNA polymerase
    776..910     +  polyA_signal   SV40 poly(A) signal: SV40 polyadenylation signal
    915..932     +  promoter       T7 promoter (fragment): promoter for bacteriophage T7 RNA polymerase
    945..1973    -  CDS            cre: RECR_BPP1 - Experimental evidence at protein level: Swiss-Prot protein existence level 1. Catalyzes site-specific recombination between two 34-base- pair LOXP sites. Its role is to maintain the phage genome as a monomeric unit-copy plasmid in the lysogenic state. From Escherichia phage P1 (Bacteriophage P1).
   2010..2028    -  promoter       SP6 promoter: promoter for bacteriophage SP6 RNA polymerase
   2047..3031    +  promoter       CMV IE94 promoter: enhancer/promoter region of simian cytomegalovirus major immediate early transcription unit IE94
   3066..3084    +  promoter       SP6 promoter: promoter for bacteriophage SP6 RNA polymerase
   3116..4543    +  CDS            tdTomato: tdTomato is a basic (constitutively fluorescent) orange fluorescent protein published in 2004, derived from Discosoma sp.. It is reported to be a somewhat slowly-maturing tandem dimer with low acid sensitivity.
   4565..4582    -  promoter       T7 promoter (fragment): promoter for bacteriophage T7 RNA polymerase
   4587..4721    -  polyA_signal   SV40 poly(A) signal: SV40 polyadenylation signal
   4795..4876    -  misc_feature   MCS (fragment): pBluescript multiple cloning site
   4889..4907    -  promoter       T3 promoter: promoter for bacteriophage T3 RNA polymerase
   4975..4991    -  protein_bind   lac operator: The lac repressor binds to the lac operator to inhibit transcription in E. coli. This inhibition can be relieved by adding lactose or isopropyl-β-D-thiogalactopyranoside (IPTG). lac repressor encoded by lacI
   4999..5029    -  promoter       lac promoter: promoter for the E. coli lac operon
   5044..5065    -  protein_bind   CAP binding site: CAP binding activates transcription in the presence of cAMP. E. coli catabolite activator protein
   5078..5170    -  CDS            lacI (fragment): lac repressor; lacI; The lac repressor binds to the lac operator to inhibit transcription in E. coli. This inhibition can be relieved by adding lactose or isopropyl-β-D-thiogalactopyranoside (IPTG).
   5353..5941    -  rep_origin     ori: high-copy-number ColE1/pMB1/pBR322/pUC origin of replication
   6112..6972    -  CDS            AmpR: β-lactamase; bla; confers resistance to ampicillin, carbenicillin, and related antibiotics
   6973..7077    -  promoter       AmpR promoter: bla
>Addgene plasmid #30525 | pBSHSP:Cre;CMV:tdTomato-SceI | depositor full sequence | sequence record 14096 | Author sequence
CTAAATTGTAAGCGTTAATATTTTGTTAAAATTCGCGTTAAATTTTTGTTAAATCAGCTCATTTTTTAAC
CAATAGGCCGAAATCGGCAAAATCCCTTATAAATCAAAAGAATAGACCGAGATAGGGT
[37 nt withheld, positions 129-165]
AAAGAACGTGGACTCCAACGTCAAAGG
[49 nt withheld, positions 193-241]
T
[91 nt withheld, positions 243-333]
G
[124 nt withheld, positions 335-458]
CCCATTCGCCATTCAGGCTGCGCAACTGTTGGGAAGGGCGATCGGTGCGGGCCTCTTCGCTATTACGCCA
GCTGGCGAAAGGGGGATGTGCTGCAAGGCGATTAAGTTGGGTAACGCCAGGGTTTTCCCAGTCACGACGT
TGTAAAACGACGGCCAGTGAGCGCGTAGGGATAACAGGGTAATGCGCGCGTAATACGACTCACTATAGGG
CGAATTGGGTACCGGGCCCAATGCATTGGCGCCGCGGCCGCGAATTAAAAAACCTCCCACACCTCCCCCT
GAACCTGAAACATAAAATGAATGCAATTGTTGTTGTTAACTTGTTTATTGCAGCTTATAATGGTTACAAA
TAAAGCAATAGCATCACAAATTTCACAAATAAAGCATTTTTTTCACTGCATTCTAGTTGTGGTTTGTCCA
AACTCATCAATGTATCTTATCATGTCTGGATCTACGTAATACGACTCACTATAGTTCTAGAGAACCATCG
CCATCTTCCAGCAGGCGCACCATTGCCCCTGTTTCACTATCCAGGTTACGGATATAGTTCATGACAATAT
TTACATTGGTCCAGCCACCAGCTTGCATGATCTCCGGTATTGAAACTCCAGCGCGGGCCATATCTCGCGC
GGCTCCGACACGGGCACTGTGTCCAGACCAGGCCAGGTATCTCTGACCAGAGTCATCCTTAGCGCCGTAA
ATCAATCGATGAGTTGCTTCAAAAATCCCTTCCAGGGCGCGAGTTGATAGCTGGCTGGTGGCAGATGGCG
CGGCAACACCATTTTTTCTGACCCGGCAAAACAGGTAGTTATTCGGATCATCAGCTACACCAGAGACGGA
AATCCATCGCTCGACCAGTTTAGTTACCCCCAGGCTAAGTGCCTTCTCTACACCTGCGGTGCTAACCAGC
GTTTTCGTTCTGCCAATATGGATTAACATTCTCCCACCGTCAGTACGTGAGATATCTTTAACCCTGATCC
TGGCAATTTCGGCTATACGTAACAGGGTGTTATAAGCAATCCCCAGAAATGCCAGATTACGTATATCCTG
GCAGCGATCGCTATTTTCCATGAGTGAACGAACCTGGTCGAAATCAGTGCGTTCGAACGCTAGAGCCTGT
TTTGCACGTTCACCGGCATCAACGTTTTCTTTTCGGATCCGCCGCATAACCAGTGAAACAGCATTGCTGT
CACTTGGTCGTGGCAGCCCGGACCGACGATGAAGCATGTTTAGCTGGCCCAAATGTTGCTGGATAGTTTT
TACTGCCAGACCGCGCGCCTGAAGATATAGAAGATAATCGCGAACATCTTCAGGTTCTGCGGGAAACCAT
TTCCGGTTATTCAACTTGCACCATGCCGCCCACGACCGGCAAACGGACAGAAGCATTTTCCAGGTATGCT
CAGAAAACGCCTGGCGATCCCTGAACATGTCCATCAGGTTCTTGCGAACCTCATCACTCGTTGCATCGAC
CGGTAATGCAGGCAAATTTTGGTGTACGGTCAGTAAATTGGACATATCGGAGATCCTGCAAAAAGAACAA
GTAGCTTGTATTCTATAGTGTCACCTAAATCATCCGTCCGGTNNNGTCGACCATAGCCAATTCAATATGG
CGTATATGGACTCATGCCAATTCAATATGGTGGATCTGGACCTGTGCCAATTCAATATGGCGTATATGGA
CTCGTGCCAATTCAATATGGTGGATCTGGACCCCAGCCAATTCAATATGGCGGACTTGGCACCATGCCAA
TTCAATATGGCGGACTTGGCACTGTGCCAACTGGGGAGGGGTCTACTTGGCACGGTGCCAAGTTTGAGGA
GGGGTCTTGGCCCTGTGCCAAGTCCGCCATATTGAATTGGCATGGTGCCAATAATGGCGGCCATATTGGC
TATATGCCAGGATCAATATATAGGCAATATCCAATATGGCCCTATGCCAATATGGCTATTGGCCAGGTTC
AATACTATGTATTGGCCCTATGCCATATAGTATTCCATATATGGGTTTTCCTATTGACGTAGATAGCCCC
TCCCAATGGGCGGTCCCATATACCATATATGGGGCTTCCTAATACCGCCCATAGCCACTCCCCCATTGAC
GTCAATGGTCTCTATATATGGTCTTTCCTATTGACGTCATATGGGCGGTCCTATTGACGTATATGGCGCC
TCCCCCATTGACGTCAATTACGGTAAATGGCCCGCCTGGCTCAATGCCCATTGACGTCAATAGGACCACC
CACCATTGACGTCAATGGGATGGCTCATTGCCCATTCATATCCGTTCTCACGCCCCCTATTGACGTCAAT
GACGGTAAATGGCCCACTTGGCAGTACATCAATATCTATTAATAGTAACTTGGCAAGTACATTACTATTG
GAAGTACGCCAGGGTACATTGGCAGTACTCCCATTGACGTCAATGGCGGTAAATGGCCCGCGATGGCTGC
CAAGTACATCCCCATTGACGTCAATGGGGAGGGGCAATGACGCAAATGGGCGTTCCATTGACGTAAATGG
GCGGTAGGCGTGCCTAATGGGAGGTCTATATAAGCAATGCTCGTTTAGGGAACCGCCATTCTGCCTGGGG
ACGTCGGAGCAAGCTTGATTTAGGTGACACTATAGAATACAAGCTACTTGTTCTTTTTGCAGGATCCATG
GTGAGCAAGGGCGAGGAGGTCATCAAAGAGTTCATGCGCTTCAAGGTGCGCATGGAGGGCTCCATGAACG
GCCACGAGTTCGAGATCGAGGGCGAGGGCGAGGGCCGCCCCTACGAGGGCACCCAGACCGCCAAGCTGAA
GGTGACCAAGGGCGGCCCCCTGCCCTTCGCCTGGGACATCCTGTCCCCCCAGTTCATGTACGGCTCCAAG
GCGTACGTGAAGCACCCCGCCGACATCCCCGATTACAAGAAGCTGTCCTTCCCCGAGGGCTTCAAGTGGG
AGCGCGTGATGAACTTCGAGGACGGCGGTCTGGTGACCGTGACCCAGGACTCCTCCCTGCAGGACGGCAC
GCTGATCTACAAGGTGAAGATGCGCGGCACCAACTTCCCCCCCGACGGCCCCGTAATGCAGAAGAAGACC
ATGGGCTGGGAGGCCTCCACCGAGCGCCTGTACCCCCGCGACGGCGTGCTGAAGGGCGAGATCCACCAGG
CCCTGAAGCTGAAGGACGGCGGCCACTACCTGGTGGAGTTCAAGACCATCTACATGGCCAAGAAGCCCGT
GCAACTGCCCGGCTACTACTACGTGGACACCAAGCTGGACATCACCTCCCACAACGAGGACTACACCATC
GTGGAACAGTACGAGCGCTCCGAGGGCCGCCACCACCTGTTCCTGGGGCATGGCACCGGCAGCACCGGCA
GCGGCAGCTCCGGCACCGCCTCCTCCGAGGACAACAACATGGCCGTCATCAAAGAGTTCATGCGCTTCAA
GGTGCGCATGGAGGGCTCCATGAACGGCCACGAGTTCGAGATCGAGGGCGAGGGCGAGGGCCGCCCCTAC
GAGGGCACCCAGACCGCCAAGCTGAAGGTGACCAAGGGCGGCCCCCTGCCCTTCGCCTGGGACATCCTGT
CCCCCCAGTTCATGTACGGCTCCAAGGCGTACGTGAAGCACCCCGCCGACATCCCCGATTACAAGAAGCT
GTCCTTCCCCGAGGGCTTCAAGTGGGAGCGCGTGATGAACTTCGAGGACGGCGGTCTGGTGACCGTGACC
CAGGACTCCTCCCTGCAGGACGGCACGCTGATCTACAAGGTGAAGATGCGCGGCACCAACTTCCCCCCCG
ACGGCCCCGTAATGCAGAAGAAGACCATGGGCTGGGAGGCCTCCACCGAGCGCCTGTACCCCCGCGACGG
CGTGCTGAAGGGCGAGATCCACCAGGCCCTGAAGCTGAAGGACGGCGGCCACTACCTGGTGGAGTTCAAG
ACCATCTACATGGCCAAGAAGCCCGTGCAACTGCCCGGCTACTACTACGTGGACACCAAGCTGGACATCA
CCTCCCACAACGAGGACTACACCATCGTGGAACAGTACGAGCGCTCCGAGGGCCGCCACCACCTGTTCCT
GTACGGCATGGACGAGCTGTACAAGTAAGAGCTCGAGCCTCTAGAACTATAGTGAGTCGTATTACGTAGA
TCCAGACATGATAAGATACATTGATGAGTTTGGACAAACCACAACTAGAATGCAGTGAAAAAAATGCTTT
ATTTGTGAAATTTGTGATGCTATTGCTTTATTTGTAACCATTATAAGCTGCAATAAACAAGTTAACAACA
ACAATTGCATTCATTTTATGTTTCAGGTTCAGGGGGAGGTGTGGGAGGTTTTTTAATTCGCGGCCGCGGT
ATCGATAAGCTTGATATCGAATTCCTGCAGCCCGGGGGATCCACTAGTTCTAGAGCGGCCGCCACCGCGG
TGGAGCTCCAGCTTTTGTTCCCTTTAGTGAGGGTTAATTGCGCGCATTACCCTGTTATCCCTACGCGCTT
GGCGTAATCATGGTCATAGCTGTTTCCTGTGTGAAATTGTTATCCGCTCACAATTCCACACAACATACGA
GCCGGAAGCATAAAGTGTAAAGCCTGGGGTGCCTAATGAGTGAGCTAACTCACATTAATTGCGTTGCGCT
CACTGCCCGCTTTCCAGTCGGGAAACCTGTCGTGCCAGCTGCATTAATGAATCGGCCAACGCGCGGGGAG
AGGCGGTTTGCGTATTGGGCGCTCTTCCGCTTCCTCGCTCACTGACTCGCTGCGCTCGGTCGTTCGGCTG
CGGCGAGCGGTATCAGCTCACTCAAAGGCGGTAATACGGTTATCCACAGAATCAGGGGATAACGCAGGAA
AGAACATGTGAGCAAAAGGCCAGCAAAAGGCCAGGAACCGTAAAAAGGCCGCGTTGCTGGCGTTTTTCCA
TAGGCTCCGCCCCCCTGACGAGCATCACAAAAATCGACGCTCAAGTCAGAGGTGGCGAAACCCGACAGGA
CTATAAAGATACCAGGCGTTTCCCCCTGGAAGCTCCCTCGTGCGCTCTCCTGTTCCGACCCTGCCGCTTA
CCGGATACCTGTCCGCCTTTCTCCCTTCGGGAAGCGTGGCGCTTTCTCATAGCTCACGCTGTAGGTATCT
CAGTTCGGTGTAGGTCGTTCGCTCCAAGCTGGGCTGTGTGCACGAACCCCCCGTTCAGCCCGACCGCTGC
GCCTTATCCGGTAACTATCGTCTTGAGTCCAACCCGGTAAGACACGACTTATCGCCACTGGCAGCAGCCA
CTGGTAACAGGATTAGCAGAGCGAGGTATGTAGGCGGTGCTACAGAGTTCTTGAAGTGGTGGCCTAACTA
CGGCTACACTAGAAGGACAGTATTTGGTATCTGCGCTCTGCTGAAGCCAGTTACCTTCGGAAAAAGAGTT
GGTAGCTCTTGATCCGGCAAACAAACCACCGCTGGTAGCGGTGGTTTTTTTGTTTGCAAGCAGCAGATTA
CGCGCAGAAAAAAAGGATCTCAAGAAGATCCTTTGATCTTTTCTACGGGGTCTGACGCTCAGTGGAACGA
AAACTCACGTTAAGGGATTTTGGTCATGAGATTATCAAAAAGGATCTTCACCTAGATCCTTTTAAATTAA
AAATGAAGTTTTAAATCAATCTAAAGTATATATGAGTAAACTTGGTCTGACAGTTACCAATGCTTAATCA
GTGAGGCACCTATCTCAGCGATCTGTCTATTTCGTTCATCCATAGTTGCCTGACTCCCCGTCGTGTAGAT
AACTACGATACGGGAGGGCTTACCATCTGGCCCCAGTGCTGCAATGATACCGCGAGACCCACGCTCACCG
GCTCCAGATTTATCAGCAATAAACCAGCCAGCCGGAAGGGCCGAGCGCAGAAGTGGTCCTGCAACTTTAT
CCGCCTCCATCCAGTCTATTAATTGTTGCCGGGAAGCTAGAGTAAGTAGTTCGCCAGTTAATAGTTTGCG
CAACGTTGTTGCCATTGCTACAGGCATCGTGGTGTCACGCTCGTCGTTTGGTATGGCTTCATTCAGCTCC
GGTTCCCAACGATCAAGGCGAGTTACATGATCCCCCATGTTGTGCAAAAAAGCGGTTAGCTCCTTCGGTC
CTCCGATCGTTGTCAGAAGTAAGTTGGCCGCAGTGTTATCACTCATGGTTATGGCAGCACTGCATAATTC
TCTTACTGTCATGCCATCCGTAAGATGCTTTTCTGTGACTGGTGAGTACTCAACCAAGTCATTCTGAGAA
TAGTGTATGCGGCGACCGAGTTGCTCTTGCCCGGCGTCAATACGGGATAATACCGCGCCACATAGCAGAA
CTTTAAAAGTGCTCATCATTGGAAAACGTTCTTCGGGGCGAAAACTCTCAAGGATCTTACCGCTGTTGAG
ATCCAGTTCGATGTAACCCACTCGTGCACCCAACTGATCTTCAGCATCTTTTACTTTCACCAGCGTTTCT
GGGTGAGCAAAAACAGGAAGGCAAAATGCCGCAAAAAAGGGAATAAGGGCGACACGGAAATGTTGAATAC
TCATACTCTTCCTTTTTCAATATTATTGAAGCATTTATCAGGGTTATTGTCTCATGAGCGGATACATATT
TGAATGTATTTAGAAAAATAAACAAATAGGGGTTCCGCGCACATTTCCCCGAAAAGTGCCAC
