>Addgene plasmid #30525 | pBSHSP:Cre;CMV:tdTomato-SceI | addgene partial sequence | sequence record 37012 | LacZ-F2 5'-cctcttcgctattacgccag-3'
GGGANGCTGCAAGGCGATTAAGTTGGGTAACGCCAGGGTTTTCCCAGTCACGACGTTGTAAAACGACGGC
CAGTGAGCGCGTAGGGATAACAGGGTAATGCGCGCGTAATACGACTCACTATAGGGCGAATTGGGTACCG
GGCCCAATGCATTGGCGCCGCGGCCGCGAATTAAAAAACCTCCCACACCTCCCCCTGAACCTGAAACATA
AAATGAATGCAATTGTTGTTGTTAACTTGTTTATTGCAGCTTATAATGGTTACAAATAAAGCAATAGCAT
CACAAATTTCACAAATAAAGCATTTTTTTCACTGCATTCTAGTTGTGGTTTGTCCAAACTCATCAATGTA
TCTTATCATGTCTGGATCTACGTAATACGACTCACTATAGTTCTAGAGAACCATCGCCATCTTCCAGCAG
GCGCACCATTGCCCCTGTTTCACTATCCAGGTTACGGATATAGTTCATGACAATATTTACATTGGTCCAG
CCACCAGCTTGCATGATCTCCGGTATTGAAACTCCAGCGCGGGCCATATCTCGCGCGGCTCCGACACGGG
CACTGTGTCCAGACCAGGCCAGGTATCTCTGACCAGAGTCATCCTTAGCGCCGTAAATCAATCGATGAGT
TGCTTCAAAAATCCCTTCCAGGGCGCGAGTTGATAGCTGGCTGGTGGCAGATGGCGCGGCAACACCATTT
TTTCTGACCCGGCAAAACAGGTAGTTATTCGGATCATCAGCTACACCAGAGACGGAAATCCATCGCTCGA
CCAGTTTAGTTACCCCCAGGCTAAGTGCCTTCTCTACACCTGCGGTGCTAACCAGCGTTTTCGTTCTGCC
AATATGGATTAACATTCTCCCACCGTCAGTACGTGAGATATCTTTAACCCTGATCCTGGCAATTTCGGCT
AT
