>Addgene plasmid #30525 | pBSHSP:Cre;CMV:tdTomato-SceI | addgene partial sequence | sequence record 38581 | CMV-F 5'-CGCAAATGGGCGGTAGGCGTG-3'
GCATGCTCGTTAGGGAACCGCCATTCTGCCTGGGGACGTCGGAGCAAGCTTGATTTAGGTGACACTATAG
AATACAAGCTACTTGTTCTTTTTGCAGGATCCCGCCACCATGGTGAGCAAGGGCGAGGAGGTCATCAAAG
AGTTCATGCGCTTCAAGGTGCGCATGGAGGGCTCCATGAACGGCCACGAGTTCGAGATCGAGGGCGAGGG
CGAGGGCCGCCCCTACGAGGGCACCCAGACCGCCAAGCTGAAGGTGACCAAGGGCGGCCCCCTGCCCTTC
GCCTGGGACATCCTGTCCCCCCAGTTCATGTACGGCTCCAAGGCGTACGTGAAGCACCCCGCCGACATCC
CCGATTACAAGAAGCTGTCCTTCCCCGAGGGCTTCAAGTGGGAGCGCGTGATGAACTTCGAGGACGGCGG
TCTGGTGACCGTGACCCANGACTCCTCCCTGCAGGACGGCACGCTGATCTACAAGGTGAAGATGCGCGGC
ACCAACTTCCCCCCCGACGGCCCCGTAATG
