>Addgene plasmid #30525 | pBSHSP:Cre;CMV:tdTomato-SceI | addgene partial sequence | sequence record 81325 | pBluescript-SK 5'-tctagaactagtggatc-3'
CTTGTACAGCTCGTCCATGCCGTACAGGAACAGGTGGTGGCGGCCCTCGGAGCGCTCGTACTGTTCCACG
ATGGTGTAGTCCTCGTTGTGGGAGGTGATGTCCAGCTTGGTGTCCACGTAGTAGTAGCCGGGCAGTTGCA
CGGGCTTCTTGGCCATGTAGATGGTCTTGAACTCCACCAGGTAGCGGCCGCCGTCCTTCAGCTTCAGGGC
CTGGTGGATCTCGCCCTTCAGCACGCCGTCGCGGGGGTACAGGCGCTCGGTGGAGGCCTCCCAGCCCATG
GTCTTCTTCTGCATTACGGGGCCGTCGGGGGGGAAGTTGGTGCCGCGCATCTTCACCTTGTAGATCAGCG
TGCCGTCCTGCAGGGAGGAGTCCTGGGTCACGGTCACCAGACCGCCGTCCTCGAAGTTCATCACGCGCTC
CCACTTGAAGCCCTCGGGGAAGGACAGCTTCTTGTAATCGGGGATGTCGGCGGGGTGCTTCACGTACGCC
TTGGAGCCGTACATGAACTGGGGGGACAGGATGTCCCAGGCGAAGGGCAGGGGGCCGCCCTTGGTCACCT
TCAGCTTGGCGGTCTGGGTGCCCTCGTAGGGGCGGCCCTCGCCCTCGCCCTCGATCTCGAACTCGTGGCC
GTTCATGGAGCCCTCCATGCGCACCTTGAAGCGCATGAACTCTTTGATGACGGCCATGTTGTTGTCCTCG
GAGGAGGCGGTGCCGGAGCTGCCGCTGCCGGTGCTGCCGGTGCCATGCCCCAGGAACAGGTGGTGGCGGC
CCTCGGAGCGCTCGTACTGTTCCACGATGGTGTAGTCCTCGTTGTGGGAGGTGATGTCCAGCTTGGTGTC
CACGTAGTAGTAGCCGGGCAGTTGCACGGGCTTCTTGGCCATGTAGATGGTCTTGAACTCCACCAGGTAG
TGGCCGCCGTCCTTCAGCTTCAGGGCCTGGTGGATCTCGCCCTTCAGCACGCCGTCGCGGGGGTACAGGC
GCTCGGTGGAGGCCTCCCAGCCCATG
